>Addgene plasmid #12069 | 5mARF17 pBluescript | depositor partial sequence | sequence record 7214 | Author sequence
GAATTCTTAAATCTTTTTGCTGTGTTCTTATAAAGAAACATCATCTATTAAAGTTGTCTTCGTTTGGATT
TGGTTTTGACGACTTTGGGAAATATTTATGTTTAAGAAGGTTTCATTGGTCATTGACTTTTATATATTAT
ATCGTAACCATGATGTGATAGTGGGCCTTAGATCAACAAACATGCGAAAAACAGAAGCAGAGGCCCGTTT
CAACGGAGCATAATAAATTGCATTCTCTGTCTTTTGTTTTTAGGTTTTTTTTTTAACTGATAGATGTGCC
GTCGAAAATAATATTGATATTTAAAAATTCACAACAAACATTCTTAACTGACCCACCCATCTATCTGCTA
TTCCCACGCGCCAAGGAAAATAATAATAATAGCGAAATTGATTTTTACATTTATTTATTGATAGATAATT
TGTGTATTGTTAAGATTAACAGATTTTAAGGGATTAAAGTGGAAAAGGTAAACCGAAGACAACTTGCCAT
TTACTGATTTACAACAATCCAAATTTAAAAACAAATGGTCCCAGTTTTTAGGGTTGTCACTTAAATTTAT
CGAAATATTTACACTTTAATTGGGTAAAACATAATGGACAGAAAAACAAATATTGTGACAAACAAAAAAA
CATGTTTTCACCAAGAAAAACAAAAACAAAAAAGATGTAAAGCTTTTCTTACATCTGTACAAAATAAAAG
CAGACGAAATTGTACTTTATTTTCCTTATTAAATTGTCGGTATGTTTTATATGTTGTGAAAAGTAGAATG
GATAACCAAATAAAAATTACTGACATCTTAATAAAGTTGGTTCAACCGGTTTAAAATGTATTTTTTTAGT
GTTAACAACTTAAAGCTTTTTTCGATTATCGAATTGCAACAAACAAATATATTAACAGAAAAAAGGAATC
ATGTATCTATTTCAATATCCTGTTTTTTTTCTTCCATTTGGATATTTAGATCTTTTTCTGAATTTATCTT
GTTCTTAAATTAAAACAGAAAAAAAGATTAAAAGTAAGACAGCTTGCTAATGGCAACCGCAACAAACAAG
ATAATTTTGAAACGGATCCACTTGGATTTTCTTTGATTTTGTAGAAAAATTGACAAATTGCTTTTGTATA
AAAACAAAAAATGTACCGTAAAAACACACACATAAAAAATAAAAAGTGATAATGACAAACAAATAAAGTG
GTATTTTTCTTTTATCTACTAATGTGATTATAAAAAAATCGACATTGAAAATTTCAACACATCTTTTTCG
CCAAAACCTGAAAATGGTCTTATTATAACATAAATTAGTTTTTTTGTCTTTCTATTATATATTCAATAAC
TCATCCCAACTTGAACAAACCTATTTCAAATTTTTTTGTCTTGAATAATGATAAGTTCCGTAGTGTTCTT
TTCTGTTGTGACAAAAAATACTAGCTAACGAGGGATAAGCACAAAAACATGATTAATGTTTCTCTAATCA
TTCTAAAAATCTACAGGAATATTCCCTTTTCAGTTTTTTCTTTCTTAAATGCATTTCTTAGTTCTTCATA
ATTCAGTGAGTTTTAATAACAATAATAAAAAAAAGAGCATCATTAATTGAACCTAAAAATAATGAGAAGA
AAAACCAAAAAGATAGAGAGTAAGATGCACGCGCTAAAGATCGAACGGTTAATAGAATCAGGTTAGTGAA
GAGAGATATTAAAAGTTTGTTGTCGTGTGGCAAAAACTATAATTTCCTTCTCACAAACAAAAAAAATAAA
ATCAAACACAAAATCCCGTAGCATCGTAACAGTAATTCGCTATTATCTCCTCACCCTCCGCTTTCGCTTC
CCTTCTCTGCCCGTTTCAATTCCTTCTAAGACATCACGGTCTCTCTCTATAAAAACAGTACCTACCTCTT
CTTCTTCTTCTTCATTCGCTGACTTCGTTTACACTGAAAACAAATACCTATGTCACCGCCGTCGGCAACC
GCCGGTGACATCAACCACCGTGAAGTAGACCCGACGATCTGGCGCGCTTGTGCTGGAGCCTCCGTCCAGA
TCCCTGTCCTTCACTCTAGGGTTTACTACTTTCCACAAGGTCACGTTGAGCACTGTTGCCCTCTCCTCTC
TACTCTTCCTTCCTCCACCTCGCCGGTTCCATGTATCATCACTTCAATTCAGTTGCTCGCCGATCCGGTC
ACCGACGAGGTCTTTGCTCACCTTATTCTTCAACCGATGACGCAGCAGCAGTTTACTCCGACTAATTATT
CACGATTCGGCAGATTCGATGGCGATGTTGATGATAACAACAAGGTGACTACCTTCGCCAAAATTCTCAC
GCCTTCTGATGCTAACAATGGAGGTGGCTTCTCCGTTCCTCGTTTCTGTGCTGATTCCGTCTTCCCTCTG
CTTAATTTTCAAATCGATCCACCGGTTCAGAAGCTCTACGTCACTGATATCCATGGAGCTGTTTGGGATT
TCAGGCATATCTATCGCGGTACACCGAGGCGTCACTTGCTAACAACGGGATGGAGTAAGTTCGTCAATAG
CAAGAAGCTCATCGCTGGAGATTCGGTGGTGTTTATGAGAAAATCTGCAGATGAGATGTTCATCGGCGTT
AGGAGAACTCCGATCTCAAGCAGCGACGGAGGAAGTAGCTATTACGGAGGAGATGAGTATAACGGTTACT
ACAGTCAGAGTAGCGTTGCCAAGGAAGATGATGGGAGTCCGAAGAAGACGTTTAGGAGATCTGGGAATGG
TAAGTTGACTGCTGAGGCTGTGACGGATGCGATCAATAGAGCGTCTCAGGGATTACCATTTGAGGTGGTG
TTTTATCCGGCTGCTGGATGGTCTGAGTTTGTTGTGAGAGCTGAAGATGTTGAGTCTTCAATGTCTATGT
ATTGGACTCCTGGGACTCGAGTCAAGATGGCTATGGAGACTGAAGATTCTTCTCGGATCACATGGTTTCA
AGGCATCGTTTCCTCTACTTATCAGGAGACCGGTCCATGGCGTGGATCTCCATGGAAGCAGCTTCAGGTA
TATGATGTTTTTGAAATGGTCTTTGCTCTTCTTATCTCTATAATGTTGCGTTAATGGAACAATTCAGAAT
CGATCTTGTATCTGTTGTGTGCAAGCCTTTCATGAGTAGTTTAAGTCTCATCCTGGTTATTCAAATGTCA
ATTGGGTTTTGAATGTTGTTTTGATTGCTGTGTTGTTGTTTTGAAGGTAAATATTGGAAACAGGATAAGT
TAATTCATACGAAAATGAATGTTCTCTCTCAGATTCATCTTCTATAAGATGGAATTGAAACTGGAAGATT
TGGCTTAGTATTGTTTGTGTTGAGCGTCCGTGATGTAGAGTTGCTTTTCATTATCCTTCTTTGGCCACGC
ATTGTACATTGTGTTTGTTAAACTAGAGTTCCTCTGATTAGTCTTATGAGATACTCCTTTTTTGCCAATA
TATTCTACTTCCTCTGATTAGTTCCTTTGTTTTTAACTTGCGTAGATCACATGGGATGAACCTGAGATTC
TGCAAAACGTGAAGAGGGTGAATCCATGGCAAGTGGAAATTGCTGCACATGCAACTCAACTGCATACCCC
TTTCCCTCCAGCAAAGAGGTTGAAGTATCCACAACCCGGAGGAGGGTTCTTGAGTGGAGATGATGGAGAA
ATCCTTTATCCTCAAAGTGGACTGTCTAGTGCAGCAGCACCTGATCCAAGTCCTTCTATGTTCTCGTATT
CTACATTTCCTGCTGGAATGCAAGGTGCACGGCAATATGATTTTGGGTCTTTCAATCCAACCGGATTCAT
TGGAGGAAATCCTCCCCAGCTATTCACCAATAACTTCTTAAGTCCGCTTCCTGATTTGGGAAAAGTGTCG
ACTGAGATGATGAACTTTGGCAGTCCGCCATCAGATAACTTATCGCCTAATAGCAACACCACTAATCTGT
CCTCTGGAAATGACCTGGTTGGAAACCGAGGCCCCCTTTCAAAGAAAGTTAACTCGATTCAGTTGTTTGG
CAAGATCATTACCGTGGAGGAGCATTCTGAGAGCGGTCCTGCAGAGTCTGGCTTGTGTGAAGAGGATGGC
AGCAAAGAGTCCAGCGACAATGAGACACAGTTGTCCTTATCACATGCTCCTCCAAGCGTGCCTAAACATT
CCAACAGCAACGCAGGTTCTAGCTCCCAAGGTATATTCCGATCTCTCTCAAGTACAATAATCAATTGAAT
CAGTTGCTATAAGCTTTTATTACTGTTTTGCACAAGGCAATTTCTCTTCCTTTCCCATGAACTATATTAT
GTAGAGTAGGAAACACAATCATGATTTCTGATATGACTTGACTGATGATGATACTTGTGAAAACTATCTA
TATATCTCTTCAGTAATCAGTCGCCTTGAGGTAATTGGAATTTGGAACTTGAACATTACTTGGATTTTAA
CTTTTCAATAGCATAAGCTTTCCTGTTTCATCATATATGTTTCACTATACTTGGTATGCTTTTATTACTG
CTGATATTTACTATTCCTGCTATTTTTTTTGGGTCTCGTTAACGGTAATAAGGACACAGAATTGGCTCTT
TTATCCATCTGAACTAGACATTACTGTACAAGTAGATGAAGAATTATGTGGTTCCATTACAAATTTGATT
TGCAGAAAGCTTGAAGCTGCTGCTTATAGACGATTATAATGTTGGAAGATCCTGAAGCTTGGAATGATTT
GTACTTTTCTTCTGTTTGTGTGTGTTTTGACAGGTTAAAAAGTGAAAGAAGTGGTGGATCTTTGCTGGAA
TCTCCAAGTCCTAAGTAGTAGTAGTAGTACTATTATATATAATTCTGTTGTTTCTGCAATTGACTTTTCT
CTGGCTTTTCTTTGCCACGTGACGATTCCGTTTTTTACTTTCTTTCTTTTTTTTTTATCAATTTCTCAGA
CACATTTGATGAACATCTCGCTCTCATCTAATCGTTAACTATTTTTATTGGGGTAAATGTCTGGATTTGT
CTTACCTAAACATGTTTTAAGACTGATGTTTATGCAGAGTGAAAACAGCAAATAATTTAATGCTTTATTC
AATCCCTATGCAATGGATCTAACTTAACGGCGCCAACCAGAGAGTTTTACTAACTGTTTTTTGCTTTTAG
TTAATATTCCTAATAAATAAAAAGACTGCCAATAATAAAATCGGACCATTTTTATTCTCCTAATAAATAA
AAGAAGCTCAAGGGAGGTCCCTCCTACACTTTTCTGACTCCTTTATGTTCTGTTCTCTGTGATTCATTAA
CGGATCAGCTATAGCATTTCCAATTTGTCAGTAAGTTAGGGTTGGTTTGATTAGCTAATAGCTACCAATG
AGACAAAATATATTAGGTTGGTTTGATTAGCAATTAAGACGACGACTTGAATTATGCATAAAAAGACATT
TGAGATTTGAAGATCTCATTAAACAATTGGAGGAGACTTGGCTCCATGTCTCTCACTGTTTTGCACGGTA
ATAGGAGTACTACATTATATAAATTTGGTAAAACTAGATCAACATCAGATTGTTTCAATGTTTATGTGTA
CTTGGGAAGAGTGGCCCTGCAGGTCTTAATTTAAGTTTCCTCAAGTGGTAATAGTATGAAAAAATATAAA
CGTATATGTTCTTGGACAATTAGCTGTAAGTTACAGCCTGTAACGCAAACTTGAGAGTGTAAATAAGGAC
AACAACAACAAAAGTAAATAAGAAAATTTCAGAAATATGGTTATGTGTTGAGGAGACACAAATCATTCCT
GGTTCTGACTTCAATCATACTCTCTGCATAAAAGAAGTAGTAGTAGTAGTACATAAGGACAAAAAACTAT
TAAATGTAATTATTTGATCTACAAAATGTTATTTCAACTTGAGCAAAAAAATGTAAAATGTTAATTTCAA
AATAAAAATAAAAAGAAGCAAGTGGGTGAAGTTTCTGCATGGTAAAAAGTGTGAAAGAAGAACATGAGAA
GAGGAGTGGTGTCCTCTGCGGAAGAGGCAAAGCCTGACTCAAGTTTTCTAGTAAAAAACACTTTCCACAT
AGCATTTTTTTTTTTTTTTTTTTATTATTATCATACTTTTGGTTTCCTGTTAATTGATATTTGATGATGC
TGTCCTCTCTCTATCTCCCGACTCCCATATCCTTATAATTTGATGTGGATTGGACAAAACAAATGAATGA
AAACGCATCAAACAGAGCAAATAATACTAAATAAACAAGATAAATATTGGAGAGAAAGAAAAAAACAAGA
AAATTGCTAATAATATTTTGAGAAATAAAATCAAACAAAAAAAAAAACTCATCATAAAAAAAGTAGAGCA
CGAGATGCTTTCTCACTCTCTCTGTGGATCACTCTGTCTTGCATCTAAGTCAAATCAAGTCCAATCCTCA
GGTTTTTAATCATTTGCTTCTTTTTTTTTGTCTTGACCAAATTCATTTTATTACCTCCCCTGCAACTCTT
TTCCGTATAGAAAAGACAACTGTCACAAGCTACTCTCTTTCGCAGTCAATTTTTATTCAAAAAGCAACCC
ACAACGGCCAAAAAAGTGTAATAGAAGATTCAAATGGAATACTTTTACTTAGAAACCTTTTTAACTTTCA
CATTTTAACTTCTACAAACAGTACTAGT
