[The description below was written by a language model from this plasmid's Addgene catalogue record.]
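Description:
5mARF17 pBluescript is a bacterial cloning plasmid built on pBluescript II SK+, a roughly 3 kb high-copy phagemid, and it is maintained in E. coli under ampicillin selection. Although the catalogue classes it as a bacterial expression vector, the insert is a plant genomic fragment, so the plasmid appears to serve mainly as a holding and manipulation vector rather than as a means of producing protein in bacteria. No feature table is provided, so individual backbone elements are not itemised in the record.

The insert is an approximately 6.6 kb genomic clone of Arabidopsis thaliana AUXIN RESPONSE FACTOR17 (ARF17, AT1G77850), placed between the EcoRI and SpeI sites of the polylinker, both of which remain intact so the fragment can be excised. The "5m" designation refers to five silent mutations introduced by site-directed mutagenesis into the region of the gene complementary to miR160. These changes leave the encoded protein sequence unaltered but raise the number of mismatches between miR160 and the ARF17 mRNA from one in the wild type to six, making the transcript resistant to miR160-directed regulation. The record does not state which promoter or other regulatory sequences lie within the genomic fragment.

The associated study used this miR160-resistant allele to examine how microRNA-directed control of ARF17 contributes to normal Arabidopsis development and to the expression of early auxin response genes. The plasmid is therefore a source of the mutated genomic fragment for comparison with wild-type ARF17; how the fragment is transferred into plants is not described in the record.
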