Addgene plasmid #12069: 5mARF17 pBluescript
Depositing lab: David Bartel. Depositing organization: Whitehead Institute for Biomedical Research. Publication: MicroRNA-directed regulation of Arabidopsis AUXIN RESPONSE FACTOR17 is essential for proper development and modulates expression of early auxin response genes. Mallory AC, Bartel DP, Bartel B. Plant Cell. 2005 May . 17(5):1360-75. 10.1105/tpc.105.031716 PubMed 15829600.
Backbone
  Vector backbone: pBluescript II SK+
  Backbone manufacturer: Stratagene
  Backbone size w/o insert (bp): 3000
  Vector type: Bacterial Expression
Growth in bacteria
  Bacterial resistance: Ampicillin, 100 μg/mL
  Growth temperature: 37°C
  Growth strain: DH5alpha
  Copy number: High Copy
Gene/Insert
  Gene/Insert name: 5mARF17 (alt names: auxin response transcription factor 17; ARF17)
  Species: A. thaliana (mustard weed)
  Insert size (bp): 6600
  Mutation: miR160-resistant version of ARF17 has five silent mutations within the miR160-complementary domain of an ARF17 genomic clone, thereby increasing the number of mismatches between miR160 and the ARF17 mRNA from one in wild type to six.
  Entrez Gene: ARF17 (a.k.a. AT1G77850, F28K19.6, F28K19_6, auxin response factor 17)
  Cloning method: Restriction Enzyme; 5′ cloning site EcoRI (not destroyed); 3′ cloning site SpeI (not destroyed)
  Sequencing primers: 5′ T7
Terms and licenses: Academic/Nonprofit Terms; Industry Terms: Not Available to Industry
Depositor comments: See "sequence" for full insert sequence. See article for details of site-directed mutagenesis.
How to cite: 5mARF17 pBluescript was a gift from David Bartel (Addgene plasmid # 12069 ; http://n2t.net/addgene:12069 ; RRID:Addgene_12069)
